Addgene plasmid #152864: pGBW-m4133831
Purpose: Mammalian expression plasmid for SARS-CoV-2 RNA-dependent RNA polymerase
Depositing lab: Ginkgo Bioworks & Benjie Chen. Depositing organization: Ginkgo Bioworks.
Backbone
  Vector backbone: pTwist_CMV_6
  Backbone size w/o insert (bp): 4180
  Vector type: Mammalian Expression
Growth in bacteria
  Bacterial resistance: Ampicillin, 100 μg/mL
  Growth temperature: 37°C
  Growth strain: DH5alpha
  Copy number: High Copy
Gene/Insert
  Gene/Insert name: SARS-CoV-2 RNA-dependent RNA polymerase
  Species: Severe acute respiratory syndrome coronavirus 2
  Insert size (bp): 2795
  Mutation: wt
  Entrez Gene: ORF1ab (a.k.a. GU280_gp01)
  Promoter: CMV
  Tag / fusion protein: Cleavable TEV;TapTag (C terminal on backbone)
  Cloning method: Unknown
Resource information
  A portion of this plasmid was derived from a plasmid made by: GinkgoBioworks
Depositor comments: NCBI reference sequence: YP_009725307.1
How to cite: pGBW-m4133831 was a gift from Ginkgo Bioworks & Benjie Chen (Addgene plasmid # 152864 ; http://n2t.net/addgene:152864 ; RRID:Addgene_152864)
