[The description below was written by a language model from this plasmid's Addgene catalogue record and pLannotate feature annotations shown in this document.]
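Description:
pGBW-m4133831 is a mammalian expression plasmid built on the pTwist_CMV_6 backbone that carries the wild-type SARS-CoV-2 RNA-dependent RNA polymerase, a mature product of the viral ORF1ab replicase polyprotein. It is propagated in E. coli as a high-copy plasmid through a ColE1/pUC-type origin and is selected with ampicillin via a β-lactamase (AmpR) gene. No mammalian selection marker is annotated, so the record points to transient expression rather than stable line generation.

The insert of about 2.8 kb is detected in the feature table as a fragment matching the SARS-CoV-2 replicase polyprotein. This fragment spans the numbering origin of the circular sequence. The functional text attached to that match refers to a different part of the polyprotein and should not be read as describing the insert. Transcription is driven by the CMV immediate-early enhancer and promoter, the promoter being annotated only as partial or truncated matches. It ends at an SV40 polyadenylation signal.

The catalogue lists a C-terminal, TEV-cleavable TAP tag supplied by the backbone. This agrees with the two annotated fragments just downstream of the polymerase: a short myosin light chain kinase-derived segment, which is typical of a calmodulin-binding peptide, and Staphylococcus protein A immunoglobulin-binding domains. Together these allow two-step tandem affinity purification with protease release from the IgG resin.

The expression unit and the bacterial elements are flanked by β-globin insulator sequences, T7 and rrnG terminators and a synthetic poly(A) signal, which limit read-through transcription between modules. The design suits production and purification of the viral polymerase from mammalian cells and the isolation of its interacting partners.
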