Features (pLannotate 1.2.2; 18 found; start..end, strand, type, name):
   2858..2935    +  CDS            MYLK2 (fragment): MYLK2_HUMAN - Experimental evidence at protein level: Swiss-Prot protein existence level 1. Implicated in the level of global muscle contraction and cardiac function. Phosphorylates a specific serine in the N-terminus of a myosin light chain. From Homo sapiens (Human).
   3017..3367    +  CDS            spa (fragment): SPA_STAAU - Experimental evidence at protein level: Swiss-Prot protein existence level 1. Plays a role in the inhibition of the host innate and adaptive immune responses. Possesses five immunoglobulin-binding domains that capture both the fragment crystallizable region (Fc region) and the Fab region (part of Ig that identifies antigen) of immunoglobulins (By similarity). In turn, Staphylococcus aureus is protected from phagocytic killing via inhibition of Ig Fc region. In addition, the host elicited B-cell response is prevented due to a decrease of antibody-secreting cell proliferation that en
   3432..3553    -  polyA_signal   SV40 poly(A) signal: SV40 polyadenylation signal
   3576..3645    -  CDS            large T antigen (fragment): large T antigen from SV40 (simian virus 40)
   3668..3714    +  terminator     T7 terminator: transcription terminator for bacteriophage T7 RNA polymerase
   3744..3880    +  terminator     rrnG terminator: transcription terminator from the E. coli ribosomal RNA rrnG operon (Albrechtsen et al., 1991)
   3925..3996    +  misc_feature   3' β-globin insulator: insulator downstream of the human β-globin locus (Farrell et al., 2002)
   4222..4810    -  rep_origin     ori: high-copy-number ColE1/pMB1/pBR322/pUC origin of replication
   4982..5046    -  CDS            bla(M) (fragment): β-lactamase lacking the signal sequence; bla(M); allows cytosolic expression of β-lactamase
   5556..6416    +  CDS            AmpR: β-lactamase; bla; confers resistance to ampicillin, carbenicillin, and related antibiotics
   6429..6565    +  terminator     rrnG terminator: transcription terminator from the E. coli ribosomal RNA rrnG operon (Albrechtsen et al., 1991)
   6717..6788    +  misc_feature   5' β-globin insulator: insulator upstream of the human β-globin locus (Farrell et al., 2002)
   6793..6839    -  terminator     T7 terminator: transcription terminator for bacteriophage T7 RNA polymerase
   6857..6905    -  polyA_signal   poly(A) signal: synthetic polyadenylation signal
   6986..7289    +  enhancer       CMV enhancer: human cytomegalovirus immediate early enhancer
   7362..7379    -  promoter       CMV promoter (fragment): human cytomegalovirus (CMV) immediate early promoter
   7442..7493    +  promoter       CMVd2 promoter: truncated human cytomegalovirus (CMV) immediate early promoter that yields moderately reduced expression relative to the full-length promoter
   7463..2803    +  CDS            rep (fragment) (across the origin): R1AB_SARS2 - Experimental evidence at protein level: Swiss-Prot protein existence level 1. [2'-O-methyltransferase]: Methyltransferase that mediates mRNA cap 2'-O-ribose methylation to the 5'-cap structure of viral mRNAs. N7-methyl guanosine cap is a prerequisite for binding of nsp16. Therefore plays an essential role in viral mRNAs cap methylation which is essential to evade immune system. From Severe acute respiratory syndrome coronavirus 2 (2019-nCoV) (SARS-CoV-2).
>Addgene plasmid #152864 | pGBW-m4133831 | depositor full sequence | sequence record 295876 | Full Sequence
CACCATGTCTGCCGACGCACAGTCGTTCCTGAATAGAGTTTGTGGTGTATCCGCGGCCCGGCTAACTCCA
TGCGGAACCGGGACGAGCACAGATGTGGTGTACCGAGCTTTTGATATCTATAACGACAAAGTCGCTGGCT
TCGCCAAGTTTCTTAAGACCAACTGTTGCAGGTTCCAAGAGAAAGACGAAGATGATAATCTCATAGACTC
ATACTTTGTGGTTAAGCGTCACACTTTTAGTAATTATCAGCATGAGGAAACAATTTATAACTTGCTGAAG
GACTGCCCTGCCGTAGCAAAACACGACTTCTTTAAATTCCGCATCGATGGCGATATGGTCCCGCATATTA
GCAGACAGCGGTTAACCAAGTACACTATGGCAGACCTGGTGTACGCCCTGCGACACTTCGACGAGGGAAA
CTGTGACACGTTAAAAGAAATCCTCGTGACTTATAATTGTTGCGATGACGATTATTTCAACAAGAAAGAT
TGGTACGATTTTGTCGAGAATCCCGATATACTCAGAGTGTACGCTAACCTGGGGGAAAGGGTTCGCCAGG
CACTATTGAAGACAGTCCAATTTTGCGACGCGATGCGGAATGCCGGCATTGTGGGTGTCCTGACACTTGA
TAACCAGGACCTGAATGGCAACTGGTATGACTTTGGAGATTTCATTCAGACCACGCCCGGGTCCGGAGTA
CCTGTCGTTGACTCTTACTACTCACTTCTGATGCCAATCCTAACCTTAACCCGAGCTCTCACAGCTGAGA
GTCACGTGGACACCGACCTCACAAAACCGTATATCAAGTGGGATTTGCTGAAGTACGATTTCACGGAAGA
GAGGTTAAAGCTCTTTGATCGTTATTTCAAATACTGGGACCAGACTTATCATCCCAACTGTGTGAATTGT
CTGGACGACAGATGCATACTTCATTGTGCCAATTTCAATGTACTGTTTAGCACAGTGTTCCCACCAACTT
CGTTTGGTCCTCTAGTGCGCAAAATCTTTGTGGATGGGGTGCCCTTCGTTGTTTCCACAGGCTATCACTT
TCGTGAGCTCGGCGTAGTTCACAACCAAGATGTCAACCTGCATTCTTCCAGGTTAAGTTTTAAGGAACTT
CTGGTGTATGCCGCAGACCCTGCGATGCACGCTGCAAGCGGTAATTTGTTGCTGGATAAGCGGACCACGT
GCTTCAGCGTGGCGGCTTTAACAAATAACGTTGCCTTCCAAACCGTCAAGCCTGGCAACTTCAATAAAGA
TTTCTACGATTTCGCCGTCAGTAAAGGGTTTTTTAAGGAGGGATCAAGCGTAGAATTGAAACATTTTTTC
TTTGCTCAGGACGGTAATGCCGCTATCTCGGACTACGACTACTACCGGTATAACCTACCAACTATGTGCG
ACATTCGGCAGCTGTTGTTCGTGGTGGAGGTCGTTGATAAATACTTTGATTGCTACGATGGCGGATGCAT
TAACGCCAATCAAGTCATCGTGAACAATCTGGACAAGAGCGCCGGCTTCCCCTTTAACAAATGGGGAAAG
GCAAGGCTATATTATGACTCTATGTCCTATGAGGATCAGGACGCTCTCTTCGCGTATACCAAGCGCAACG
TTATCCCCACAATTACCCAGATGAACCTCAAATATGCAATCAGCGCAAAGAACAGAGCGAGGACAGTTGC
TGGGGTGAGTATATGTTCGACAATGACTAACAGGCAGTTTCACCAGAAGCTGTTGAAATCTATTGCCGCT
ACACGAGGGGCTACCGTCGTGATTGGCACCTCCAAATTCTACGGAGGGTGGCATAATATGTTAAAAACTG
TGTACTCCGACGTGGAAAACCCTCACCTGATGGGTTGGGATTATCCTAAGTGCGACCGGGCGATGCCAAA
CATGCTGAGAATTATGGCGTCATTAGTCCTGGCGCGAAAGCACACCACGTGCTGTAGTCTGTCACATCGC
TTTTACAGATTGGCTAATGAATGCGCCCAAGTGCTTAGCGAGATGGTGATGTGTGGGGGTTCACTTTACG
TGAAGCCCGGAGGAACGTCCTCAGGCGACGCCACAACTGCCTACGCAAATTCAGTATTCAACATATGTCA
GGCCGTTACAGCAAACGTGAATGCTCTGCTGTCTACTGATGGGAACAAGATCGCCGATAAGTACGTCCGG
AACCTGCAACACAGGCTGTACGAGTGTCTGTATCGTAATCGAGATGTAGACACCGACTTCGTGAACGAAT
TTTACGCATACTTACGGAAACATTTCTCCATGATGATCCTCTCCGACGATGCAGTTGTGTGCTTTAATTC
AACTTACGCCTCTCAGGGCTTGGTGGCCAGTATCAAAAATTTTAAGTCGGTTCTTTATTATCAGAATAAC
GTGTTTATGAGCGAGGCTAAGTGTTGGACCGAGACTGATCTGACCAAAGGCCCGCACGAGTTCTGTTCCC
AGCACACCATGCTGGTCAAGCAGGGTGATGACTATGTCTATTTACCATACCCAGATCCGAGTAGGATCTT
GGGAGCCGGTTGTTTTGTGGATGACATTGTGAAGACTGACGGTACACTCATGATTGAGCGCTTCGTCAGT
TTGGCAATCGACGCTTACCCCCTTACCAAACATCCAAATCAGGAATATGCGGATGTGTTTCACCTGTACC
TTCAATACATAAGGAAACTTCATGATGAACTAACTGGACATATGCTCGACATGTATTCTGTAATGCTTAC
AAATGACAATACCTCACGGTACTGGGAACCGGAGTTTTATGAAGCCATGTACACCCCACATACTGTCCTG
CAAGAAAACCTTTACTTTCAGTCGGGACGGCGAATCCCGGGGCTGATAAATCCCTGGAAAAGGAGATGGA
AGAAGAACTTTATTGCAGTGTCTGCGGCTAACCGGTTCAAAAAGATCAGTTCAAGCGGCGCCCTAGATTA
CGACATTCCTACGACCGCCTCCGAGAATCTCTATTTCCAGGGTGAATTTGGCTTGGCACAACATGACGAG
GCCGTCGATAACAAGTTTAATAAAGAACAGCAGAACGCTTTCTATGAGATCCTTCACTTACCAAATCTGA
ACGAAGAGCAACGCAACGCTTTCATTCAGAGCCTGAAAGACGATCCCTCGCAGTCTGCAAATCTCCTGGC
CGAAGCCAAGAAGCTGAATGACGCACAGGCTCCAAAAGTTGATAACAAGTTTAACAAGGAGCAGCAGAAT
GCTTTCTACGAGATATTGCACCTTCCTAATCTGAATGAGGAACAAAGAAATGCATTTATCCAGTCCCTAA
AAGACGATCCATCACAGAGTGCCAACCTGCTTGCGGAAGCCAAAAAGCTCAATGATGCCCAGGCCCCGAA
AGTAGACGCGAACCATCAATAAGCTAGCTTGACTGACTGAGATACAGCGTACCTTCAGCTCACAGACATG
ATAAGATACATTGATGAGTTTGGACAAACCACAACTAGAATGCAGTGAAAAAAATGCTTTATTTGTGAAA
TTTGTGATGCTATTGCTTTATTTGTAACCATTATAAGCTGCAATAAACAAGTTAACAACAACAATTGCAT
TCATTTTATGTTTCAGGTTCAGGGGGAGGTGTGGGAGGTTTTTTAAAGCAAGTAAAACCTCTACAAATGT
GGTATTGGCCCATCTCTATCGGTATCGTAGCATAACCCCTTGGGGCCTCTAAACGGGTCTTGAGGGGTTT
TTTGTGCCCCTCGGGCCGGATTGCTATCTACCGGCATTGGCGCAGAAAAAAATGCCTGATGCGACGCTGC
GCGTCTTATACTCCCACATATGCCAGATTCAGCAACGGATACGGCTTCCCCAACTTGCCCACTTCCATAC
GTGTCCTCCTTACCAGAAATTTATCCTTAAGGTCGTCAGCTATCCTGCAGGCGATCTCTCGATTTCGATC
AAGACATTCCTTTAATGGTCTTTTCTGGACACCACTAGGGGTCAGAAGTAGTTCATCAAACTTTCTTCCC
TCCCTAATCTCATTGGTTACCTTGGGCTATCGAAACTTAATTAACCAGTCAAGTCAGCTACTTGGCGAGA
TCGACTTGTCTGGGTTTCGACTACGCTCAGAATTGCGTCAGTCAAGTTCGATCTGGTCCTTGCTATTGCA
CCCGTTCTCCGATTACGAGTTTCATTTAAATCATGTGAGCAAAAGGCCAGCAAAAGGCCAGGAACCGTAA
AAAGGCCGCGTTGCTGGCGTTTTTCCATAGGCTCCGCCCCCCTGACGAGCATCACAAAAATCGACGCTCA
AGTCAGAGGTGGCGAAACCCGACAGGACTATAAAGATACCAGGCGTTTCCCCCTGGAAGCTCCCTCGTGC
GCTCTCCTGTTCCGACCCTGCCGCTTACCGGATACCTGTCCGCCTTTCTCCCTTCGGGAAGCGTGGCGCT
TTCTCATAGCTCACGCTGTAGGTATCTCAGTTCGGTGTAGGTCGTTCGCTCCAAGCTGGGCTGTGTGCAC
GAACCCCCCGTTCAGCCCGACCGCTGCGCCTTATCCGGTAACTATCGTCTTGAGTCCAACCCGGTAAGAC
ACGACTTATCGCCACTGGCAGCAGCCACTGGTAACAGGATTAGCAGAGCGAGGTATGTAGGCGGTGCTAC
AGAGTTCTTGAAGTGGTGGCCTAACTACGGCTACACTAGAAGAACAGTATTTGGTATCTGCGCTCTGCTG
AAGCCAGTTACCTTCGGAAAAAGAGTTGGTAGCTCTTGATCCGGCAAACAAACCACCGCTGGTAGCGGTG
GTTTTTTTGTTTGCAAGCAGCAGATTACGCGCAGAAAAAAAGGATCTCAAGAAGATCCTTTGATCTTTTC
TACGGGGTCTGACGCTCAGTGGAACGAAAACTCACGTTAAGGGATTTTGGTCATGAGATTATCAAAAAGG
ATCTTCACCTAGATCCTTTTAAATTAAAAATGAAGTTTTAAATCAATCTAAAGTATATATGAGTAAACTT
GGTCTGACAGTTACCAATGCTTAATCAGTGAGGCACCTATCTCAGCGATCTGTCTATTTCGTTCATCCAT
AGTTGCATTTAAATTTCCGAACTCTCCAAGGCCCTCGTCGGAAAATCTTCAAACCTTTCGTCCGATCCAT
CTTGCAGGCTACCTCTCGAACGAACTATCGCAAGTCTCTTGGCCGGCCTTGCGCCTTGGCTATTGCTTGG
CAGCGCCTATCGCCAGGTATTACTCCAATCCCGAATATCCGAGATCGGGATCACCCGAGAGAAGTTCAAC
CTACATCCTCAATCCCGATCTATCCGAGATCCGAGGAATATCGAAATCGGGGCGCGCCTGGTGTACCGAG
AACGATCCTCTCAGTGCGAGTCTCGACGATCCATATCGTTGCTTGGCAGTCAGCCAGTCGGAATCCAGCT
TGGGACCCAGGAAGTCCAATCGTCAGATATTGTACTCAAGCCTGGTCACGGCAGCGTACCGATCTGTTTA
AACCTAGATATTGATAGTCTGATCGGTCAACGTATAATCGAGTCCTAGCTTTTGCAAACATCTATCAAGA
GACAGGATCAGCAGGAGGCTTTCGCATGAGTATTCAACATTTCCGTGTCGCCCTTATTCCCTTTTTTGCG
GCATTTTGCCTTCCTGTTTTTGCTCACCCAGAAACGCTGGTGAAAGTAAAAGATGCTGAAGATCAGTTGG
GTGCGCGAGTGGGTTACATCGAACTGGATCTCAACAGCGGTAAGATCCTTGAGAGTTTTCGCCCCGAAGA
ACGCTTTCCAATGATGAGCACTTTTAAAGTTCTGCTATGTGGCGCGGTATTATCCCGTATTGACGCCGGG
CAAGAGCAACTCGGTCGCCGCATACACTATTCTCAGAATGACTTGGTTGAGTATTCACCAGTCACAGAAA
AGCATCTTACGGATGGCATGACAGTAAGAGAATTATGCAGTGCTGCCATAACCATGAGTGATAACACTGC
GGCCAACTTACTTCTGACAACGATTGGAGGACCGAAGGAGCTAACCGCTTTTTTGCACAACATGGGGGAT
CATGTAACTCGCCTTGATCGTTGGGAACCGGAGCTGAATGAAGCCATACCAAACGACGAGCGTGACACCA
CGATGCCTGTAGCAATGGCAACAACCTTGCGTAAACTATTAACTGGCGAACTACTTACTCTAGCTTCCCG
GCAACAGTTGATAGACTGGATGGAGGCGGATAAAGTTGCAGGACCACTTCTGCGCTCGGCCCTTCCGGCT
GGCTGGTTTATTGCTGATAAATCTGGAGCCGGTGAGCGTGGGTCTCGCGGTATCATTGCAGCACTGGGGC
CAGATGGTAAGCCCTCCCGTATCGTAGTTATCTACACGACGGGGAGTCAGGCAACTATGGATGAACGAAA
TAGACAGATCGCTGAGATAGGTGCCTCACTGATTAAGCATTGGTAACCGATTCTAGGTGCATTGGCGCAG
AAAAAAATGCCTGATGCGACGCTGCGCGTCTTATACTCCCACATATGCCAGATTCAGCAACGGATACGGC
TTCCCCAACTTGCCCACTTCCATACGTGTCCTCCTTACCAGAAATTTATCCTTAAGATCCCGAATCGTTT
AAACTCGACTCTGGCTCTATCGAATCTCCGTCGTTTCGAGCTTACGCGAACAGCCGTGGCGCTCATTTGC
TCGTCGGGCATCGAATCTCGTCAGCTATCGTCAGCTTACCTTTTTGGCAGCGATCGCGGCTCCCGACATC
TTGGACCATTAGCTCCACAGGTATCTTCTTCCCTCTAGTGGTCATAACAGCAGCTTCAGCTACCTCTCAA
TTCAAAAAACCCCTCAAGACCCGTTTAGAGGCCCCAAGGGGTTATGCTATCAATCGTTGCGTTACACACA
CAAAAAACCAACACACATCCATCTTCGATGGATAGCGATTTTATTATCTAACTGCTGATCGAGTGTAGCC
AGATCTAGTAATCAATTACGGGGTCATTAGTTCATAGCCCATATATGGAGTTCCGCGTTACATAACTTAC
GGTAAATGGCCCGCCTGGCTGACCGCCCAACGACCCCCGCCCATTGACGTCAATAATGACGTATGTTCCC
ATAGTAACGCCAATAGGGACTTTCCATTGACGTCAATGGGTGGAGTATTTACGGTAAACTGCCCACTTGG
CAGTACATCAAGTGTATCATATGCCAAGTACGCCCCCTATTGACGTCAATGACGGTAAATGGCCCGCCTG
GCATTATGCCCAGTACATGACCTTATGGGACTTTCCTACTTGGCAGTACATCTACGTATTAGTCATCGCT
ATTACCATGCTGATGCGGTTTTGGCAGTACATCAATGGGCGTGGATAGCGGTTTGACTCACGGGGATTTC
CAAGTCTCCACCCCATTGACGTCAATGGGAGTTTGTTTTGGCACCAAAATCAACGGGACTTTCCAAAATG
TCGTAACAACTCCGCCCCATTGACGCAAATGGGCGGTAGGCGTGTACGGTGGGAGGTCTATATAAGCAGA
GCTGGTTTAGTGAACCGTCAGATCAGATCTTTGTCGATCCTACCATCCACTCGACACACCCGCCAGCGGC
CGC
